Addgene plasmid #91155: pDIRECT_39J
Purpose: Direct Cloning, Type: T-DNA, Engineering Reagent: 35S:TALEN, Plant Selection: nos:bar
Depositing lab: Daniel Voytas. Depositing organization: University of Minnesota. Publication: A multi-purpose toolkit to enable advanced genome engineering in plants. Cermak T, Curtin SJ, Gil-Humanes J, Cegan R, Kono TJY, Konecna E, Belanto JJ, Starker CG, Mathre JW, Greenstein RL, Voytas DF. Plant Cell. 2017 May 18. pii: tpc.00922.2016. doi: 10.1105/tpc.16.00922. PubMed 28522548.
Backbone
  Vector backbone: pCLEAN
  Vector type: Plant Expression, TALEN
  Selectable markers: Basta
Growth in bacteria
  Bacterial resistance: Kanamycin, 50 μg/mL
  Growth temperature: 37°C
  Growth strain: ccdB Survival
  Copy number: High Copy
Gene/Insert
  Gene/Insert name: Engineering Reagent: 35S:TALEN
  Species: Synthetic
  Cloning method: Gibson Cloning
  Sequencing primers: 5′ unknown
Terms and licenses: Academic/Nonprofit Terms; Industry Terms: Not Available to Industry
How to cite: pDIRECT_39J was a gift from Daniel Voytas (Addgene plasmid # 91155 ; http://n2t.net/addgene:91155 ; RRID:Addgene_91155)
