[The description below was written by a language model from this plasmid's Addgene catalogue record and pLannotate feature annotations shown in this document.]
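Description:
pDIRECT_39J is a plant T-DNA binary vector built on the pCLEAN backbone, designed as a direct-cloning recipient for assembling a pair of TALENs for plant genome engineering. Outside the T-DNA it carries a kanamycin resistance gene (aph(3')-Ia), a high-copy ColE1/pUC-type origin for E. coli, and the pSa origin, which in binary vectors of this type serves for replication in Agrobacterium. Because the plasmid contains a ccdB toxin gene, it is maintained in a ccdB-tolerant strain.

Between the nopaline-type left and right border repeats lie two cassettes. Next to the left border, a NOS promoter drives the bar gene (phosphinothricin acetyltransferase) with a NOS terminator, giving Basta/glufosinate selection of transformed plants. The engineering cassette uses the CaMV 35S promoter and the rice ADH 5'-UTR translational enhancer to express a single transcript, ended by the Arabidopsis HSP18.2 terminator, that encodes two TALEN scaffolds separated by a P2A ribosome-skipping peptide, so both nuclease halves are produced as separate proteins. Each scaffold consists of a FLAG-type epitope tag, a TAL-effector N-terminal segment, a TAL-effector C-terminal segment and a FokI cleavage domain, which must dimerise to cut DNA. In place of the DNA-binding repeat arrays, the first scaffold holds a ccdB (with partial ccdA) counter-selection stuffer and the second a lac promoter/lacZα cassette. These placeholders are presumably replaced by user-designed repeat arrays, allowing toxin-based and blue/white screening for correct clones, although the record does not specify the cloning sites or the enzymes used. The finished construct would deliver a constitutively expressed TALEN pair into plants by T-DNA transfer for targeted mutagenesis.
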