Features (pLannotate 1.2.2; 31 found; start..end, strand, type, name):
    100..915     -  CDS            KanR: aminoglycoside phosphotransferase; aph(3')-Ia; confers resistance to kanamycin in bacteria or G418 (Geneticin®) in eukaryotes
   1100..1201    +  CDS            TRA2_ECOLX (fragment): Protein predicted: Swiss-Prot protein existence level 4. Required for transposition of transposon Tn903. From Escherichia coli.
   1206..1641    +  rep_origin     pSa ori: origin of replication from bacterial plasmid pSa
   1788..1812    +  misc_feature   LB T-DNA repeat: left border repeat from nopaline C58 T-DNA
   1835..2087    -  terminator     NOS terminator: nopaline synthase terminator and poly(A) signal
   2110..2658    -  CDS            bar: PAT_STRHY - Experimental evidence at protein level: Swiss-Prot protein existence level 1. Inactivates phosphinothricin (PPT) by transfer of an acetyl group from acetyl CoA. Can also acetylate demethylphosphinothricin but not PTT or glutamate. This enzyme is an effector of phosphinothricin tripeptide (PTT or bialaphos) resistance. From Streptomyces hygroscopicus. Introduced by genetic manipulation and expressed in glufosinate-tolerant maize by Dekalb Genetics.
   2700..2879    -  promoter       NOS promoter: nopaline synthase promoter
   3458..3799    +  promoter       CaMV 35S promoter: strong constitutive promoter from cauliflower mosaic virus
   3821..3918    +  5'UTR          OsADH 5'-UTR: translational enhancer from the 5'-UTR of the Oryza sativa alcohol dehydrogenase gene (Sugio et al., 2008)
   3967..3990    +  CDS            3xFLAG (fragment): three tandem FLAG® epitope tags
   3988..4449    +  CDS            avrXa10 (fragment): AVX10_XANOO - Experimental evidence at protein level: Swiss-Prot protein existence level 1. Avirulence protein. Induces the hypersensitive response (HR)in rice plants carrying the resistance gene Xa10. Activity depends on the presence of the core repeat domains; replacement with repeat domains from other proteins (AvrBs3 of X.euvesicatoria (AC P14727) or AvrXa7 of this organism) does not elicit the HR. Probably acts as a transcription factor in its host plant (rice) to induce plant resistance or disease. From Xanthomonas oryzae pv. oryzae.
   4459..4761    -  CDS            ccdB: CCDB_ECOLI - Also known as G, letB, letD. Experimental evidence at protein level: Swiss-Prot protein existence level 1. Toxic component of a type II toxin-antitoxin (TA) system, functioning in plasmid maintainence. Responsible for the post- segregational killing (PSK) of plasmid-free cells, also referred to as a plasmid addiction system. Half-life of over 2 hours. Cell killing by CcdB is accompanied by filamentation, defects in chromosome and plasmid segregation, defects in cell division, formation of anucleate cells, decreased DNA synthesis and plasmid loss. Interferes with the activity of DN
   4766..4924    -  CDS            ccdA (fragment): CCDA_ECO57 - Also known as H, letA. Experimental evidence at protein level: Swiss-Prot protein existence level 1. Antitoxin component of a type II toxin-antitoxin (TA) system which inhibits the post-segregational killing (PSK) of plasmid-free cells, also referred to as a plasmid addiction system. Binds to and blocks the activity of CcdB; will also remove bound CcdB protein from the CcdB-GyrA complex by forming a CcdA-CcdB complex, a process termed rejuvenation. Functions as a transcriptional corepressor for the ccdAB operon, repression also requires CcdB (By similarity). From Escherichia coli
   5015..5080    -  intron         PDK intron (fragment): pdk; modified pyruvate orthophosphate dikinase intron from Flaveria trinervia 3.0
   5085..5243    +  CDS            avrBs3 (fragment): AVRB3_XANEU - Experimental evidence at protein level: Swiss-Prot protein existence level 1. Avirulence protein. Acts as a transcription factor in C.annuum plants. In susceptible plants lacking the Bs3 resistance gene induces expression of a number of genes, including genes homologous to a family of auxin-induced genes, alpha-expansin genes, pectate lyase, anthocyanidin glucoside rhamnosyl transferase and at least one transcription factor, UPA20. Their expression leads to plant hypertrophy in mesophyll cells, probably mainly mediated by UPA20 (PubMed:17962565). In resistant plants induces the h
   5232..5819    +  CDS            fokIR (fragment): T2F1_PLAOK - Also known as rfoKI. Experimental evidence at protein level: Swiss-Prot protein existence level 1. Recognizes the double-stranded sequence 5'-GGATG-3'/3'-CATCC- 5' and cleaves respectively 14 bases after G-1 and 13 bases before C-1. From Planomicrobium okeanokoites (Planococcus okeanokoites) (Flavobacterium okeanokoites).
   5835..5884    +  CDS            P2A (fragment): 2A peptide from porcine teschovirus-1 polyprotein Eukaryotic ribosomes fail to insert a peptide bond between the Gly and Pro residues, yielding separate polypeptides.
   5895..5960    +  CDS            3xFLAG: three tandem FLAG® epitope tags, followed by an enterokinase cleavage site
   5958..6419    +  CDS            avrXa10 (fragment): AVX10_XANOO - Experimental evidence at protein level: Swiss-Prot protein existence level 1. Avirulence protein. Induces the hypersensitive response (HR)in rice plants carrying the resistance gene Xa10. Activity depends on the presence of the core repeat domains; replacement with repeat domains from other proteins (AvrBs3 of X.euvesicatoria (AC P14727) or AvrXa7 of this organism) does not elicit the HR. Probably acts as a transcription factor in its host plant (rice) to induce plant resistance or disease. From Xanthomonas oryzae pv. oryzae.
   6427..6445    -  rep_origin     f1 ori (fragment): f1 bacteriophage origin of replication; arrow indicates direction of (+) strand synthesis
   6450..6605    -  CDS            lacZα (fragment): LacZα fragment of β-galactosidase; lacZ fragment
   6613..6631    +  promoter       T7 promoter: promoter for bacteriophage T7 RNA polymerase
   6679..6697    -  promoter       T3 promoter: promoter for bacteriophage T3 RNA polymerase
   6742..6758    -  protein_bind   lac operator: The lac repressor binds to the lac operator to inhibit transcription in E. coli. This inhibition can be relieved by adding lactose or isopropyl-β-D-thiogalactopyranoside (IPTG). lac repressor encoded by lacI
   6766..6796    -  promoter       lac promoter: promoter for the E. coli lac operon
   6811..6832    -  protein_bind   CAP binding site: CAP binding activates transcription in the presence of cAMP. E. coli catabolite activator protein
   6871..7029    +  CDS            avrBs3 (fragment): AVRB3_XANEU - Experimental evidence at protein level: Swiss-Prot protein existence level 1. Avirulence protein. Acts as a transcription factor in C.annuum plants. In susceptible plants lacking the Bs3 resistance gene induces expression of a number of genes, including genes homologous to a family of auxin-induced genes, alpha-expansin genes, pectate lyase, anthocyanidin glucoside rhamnosyl transferase and at least one transcription factor, UPA20. Their expression leads to plant hypertrophy in mesophyll cells, probably mainly mediated by UPA20 (PubMed:17962565). In resistant plants induces the h
   7018..7605    +  CDS            FokI cleavage domain: nonspecific DNA cleavage domain of the FokI endonuclease (Li et al., 1992) must dimerize to be catalytically active
   7619..7867    +  terminator     HSP terminator: efficient transcription terminator from the Arabidopsis thaliana heat shock protein 18.2 gene (Nagaya et al., 2010)
   7874..7898    +  misc_feature   RB T-DNA repeat: right border repeat from nopaline C58 T-DNA
   7991..8579    -  rep_origin     ori: high-copy-number ColE1/pMB1/pBR322/pUC origin of replication
>Addgene plasmid #91155 | pDIRECT_39J | addgene full sequence | sequence record 182288 | Addgene NGS Result
CATGAGATTATCAAAAAGGATCTTCACCTAGATCCTTTTAAATTAAAAATGAAGTTTTAAATCAATCTAA
AGTATATATGTGTAACATTGGTCTAGTGATTAGAAAAACTCATCGAGCATCAAATGAAACTGCAATTTAT
TCATATCAGGATTATCAATACCATATTTTTGAAAAAGCCGTTTCTGTAATGAAGGAGAAAACTCACCGAG
GCAGTTCCATAGGATGGCAAGATCCTGGTATCGGTCTGCGATTCCGACTCGTCCAACATCAATACAACCT
ATTAATTTCCCCTCGTCAAAAATAAGGTTATCAAGTGAGAAATCACCATGAGTGACGACTGAATCCGGTG
AGAATGGCAAAAGTTTATGCATTTCTTTCCAGACTTGTTCAACAGGCCAGCCATTACGCTCGTCATCAAA
ATCACTCGCATCAACCAAACCGTTATTCATTCGTGATTGCGCCTGAGCGAGCCGAAATACGCGATCGCTG
TTAAAAGGACAATTACAAACAGGAATCGAATGCAACCGGCGCAGGAACACTGCCAGCGCATCAACAATAT
TTTCACCTGAATCAGGATATTCTTCTAATACCTGGAATGCTGTTTTCCCTGGGATCGCAGTGGTGAGTAA
CCATGCATCATCAGGAGTACGGATAAAATGCTTGATGGTCGGAAGAGGCATAAATTCCGTCAGCCAGTTT
AGTCTGACCATCTCATCTGTAACATCATTGGCAACGCTACCTTTGCCATGTTTCAGAAACAACTCTGGCG
CATCGGGCTTCCCATACAATCGGTAGATTGTCGCACCTGATTGCCCGACATTATCGCGAGCCCATTTATA
CCCATATAAATCAGCATCCATGTTGGAATTTAATCGCGGCCTTGAGCAAGACGTTTCCCGTTGAATATGG
CTCATAACACCCCTTGTATTACTGTTTATGTAAGCAGACAGTTTTATTGTTCATGATGATATATTTTTAT
CTTGTGCAATGTAACATCAGAGATTTTGAGACACAACGTGGCTTTGTTGAATAAATCGAACTTTTGCTGA
GTTGAAGGATCAGATCACGCATCTTCCCGACAACGCAGACCGTTCCGTGGCAAAGCAAAAGTTCAAAATC
ACCAACTGGTCCACCTACAACAAAGCTCTCATCAACCGTGGCTCCCTCACTTTCTGGCTGGATGATGGGG
CGATTCAGGCGATCCCCATCCAACAGCCCGCCGTCGAGCGGGCTTTTTTATCCCCGGAAGCCTGTGGATA
GAGGGTAGTTATCCACGTGAAACCGCTAATGCCCCGCAAAGCCTTGATTCACGGGGCTTTCCGGCCCGCT
CCAAAAACTATCCACGTGAAATCGCTAATCAGGGTACGTGAAATCGCTAATCGGAGTACGTGAAATCGCT
AATAAGGTCACGTGAAATCGCTAATCAAAAAGGCACGTGAGAACGCTAATAGCCCTTTCAGATCAACAGC
TTGCAAACACCCCTCGCTCCGGCAAGTAGTTACAGCAAGTAGTATGTTCAATTAGCTTTTCAATTATGAA
TATATATATCAATTATTGGTCGCCCTTGGCTTGTGGACAATGCGCTACGCGCACCGGCTCCGCCCGTGGA
CAACCGCAAGCGGTTGCCCACCGTCGAGCGCCTTTGCCCACAACCCGGCGGCCGGCCGCAACAGATCGTT
TTATAAATTTTTTTTTTTGAAAAAGAAAAAGCCCGAAAGGCGGCAACCTCTCGGGCTTCTGGATTTCCGA
TCCCCGGAATTAGATCCGTTTAAACTACGTAAGATCCTGGCAGGATATATTGTGGTGTAAACGTGTACGC
GTTGCATGCCGGTCGATCTAGTAACATAGATGACACCGCGCGCGATAATTTATCCTAGTTTGCGCGCTAT
ATTTTGTTTTCTATCGCGTATTAAATGTATAATTGCGGGACTCTAATCATAAAAACCCATCTCATAAATA
ACGTCATGCATTACATGTTAATTATTACATGCTTAACGTAATTCAACAGAAATTATATGATAATCATCGC
AAGACCGGCAACAGGATTCAATCTTAAGAAACTTTATTGCCAAATGTTTGAACGATCTGCTTGACTCTAG
GGGTCATCAGATTTCGGTGACGGGCAGGACCGGACGGGGCGGCACCGGCAGGCTGAAGTCCAGCTGCCAG
AAACCCACGTCATGCCAGTTCCCGTGCTTGAAGCCGGCCGCCCGCAGCATGCCGCGGGGGGCATATCCGA
GCGCCTCGTGCATGCGCACGCTCGGGTCGTTGGGCAGCCCGATGACAGCGACCACGCTCTTGAAGCCCTG
TGCCTCCAGGGACTTCAGCAGGTGGGTGTAGAGCGTGGAGCCCAGTCCCGTCCGCTGGTGGCGGGGGCTG
ACGTACACGGTGGACTCGGCCGTCCAGTCGTAGGCGTTGCGTGCCTTCCAGGGACCCGCGTAGGCGATGC
CGGCGACCTCGCCGTCCACCTCGGCGACGAGCCAGGGATAGCGCTCCCGCAGACGGACGAGGTCGTCCGT
CCACTCCTGCGGTTCCTGCGGCTCGGTACGGAAGTTGACCGTGCTTGTCTCGATGTAGTGGTTGACGATG
GTGCAGACCGCCGGCATGTCCGCCTCGGTGGCACGGCGGATGTCGGCCGGGCGTCGTTCTGGGCTCATGG
TAGATCCCCTCGATCGAGTTGAGAGTGAATATGAGACTCTAATTGGATACCGAGGGGAATTTATGGAACG
TCAGTGGAGCATTTTTGACAAGAAATATTTGCTAGATGATAGTGACCTTAGGCGACTTTTGAACGCGCAA
TAATGGTTTCTGACGTATGTGCTTAGCTCATTAAACTCCAGAAACCCGCGGCTCAGTGGCTCCTTCAACG
TTGCGGTTCTGTCAGTTCCAAACGTAAAACGGCTTGTCCCGCGTCATCGGCGGGGGTCATAACGTGACTC
CCTTAATTCTCCGCTCATGATCGGCGCGCCAGATTTGCCTTTTCAATTTCAGAAAGAATGCTAACCCACA
GATGGTTAGAGAGGCTTACGCAGCAGGTATCATCAAGACGATCTACCCGAGCAATAATCTCCAGGAAATC
AAATACCTTCCCAAGAAGGTTAAAGATGCAGTCAAAAGATTCAGGACTAACTGCATCAAGAACACAGAGA
AAGATATATTTCTCAAGATCAGAAGTACTATTCCAGTATGGACGATTCAAGGCTTGCTTCACAAACCAAG
GCAAGTAATAGAGATTGGAGTCTCTAAAAAGGTAGTTCCCACTGAATCAAAGGCCATGGAGTCAAAGATT
CAAATAGAGGACCTAACAGAACTCGCCGTAAAGACTGGCGAACAGTTCATACAGAGTCTCTTACGACTCA
ATGACAAGAAGAAAATCTTCGTCAACATGGTGGAGCACGACACACTTGTCTACTCCAAAAATATCAAAGA
TACAGTCTCAGAAGACCAAAGGGCAATTGAGACTTTTCAACAAAGGGTAATATCCGGAAACCTCCTCGGA
TTCCATTGCCCAGCTATCTGTCACTTTATTGTGAAGATAGTGGAAAAGGAAGGTGGCTCCTACAAATGCC
ATCATTGCGATAAAGGAAAGGCCATCGTTGAAGATGCCTCTGCCGACAGTGGTCCCAAAGATGGACCCCC
ACCCACGAGGAGCATCGTGGAAAAAGAAGACGTTCCAACCACGTCTTCAAAGCAAGTGGATTGATGTGAT
ATCTCCACTGACGTAAGGGATGACGCACAATCCCACTATCCTTCGCAAGACCCTTCCTCTATATAAGGAA
GTTCATTTCATTTGGAGAGAACACGGGGGACTCCTGCAGGGAATTCCAAGCAACGAACTGCGAGTGATTC
AAGAAAAAAGAAAACCTGAGCTTTCGATCTCTTCGGAGTGGTTTCTTGTTCTTTGAAAAAGAGGGGGAAG
CATGGATTATAAGGATCACGATGGCGACTACAAGGACCACGATATTGACTACAAAGACGATGACGATAAA
ATGGCTCCTAAGAAAAAGCGCAAAGTCGGTATCCATGGCGTTCCCTCTAGAATGGTGGATCTACGCACGC
TCGGCTACAGTCAGCAGCAGCAAGAGAAGATCAAACCGAAGGTGCGTTCGACAGTGGCGCAGCACCACGA
GGCACTGGTGGGCCATGGGTTTACACACGCGCACATCGTTGCGCTCAGCCAACACCCGGCAGCGTTAGGG
ACCGTCGCTGTCACGTATCAGCACATAATCACGGCGTTGCCAGAGGCGACACACGAAGACATCGTTGGCG
TCGGCAAACAGTGGTCCGGCGCACGCGCCCTGGAGGCCTTGCTCACGGATGCGGGGGAGTTGAGAGGTCC
GCCGTTACAGTTGGACACAGGCCAACTTGTGAAGATTGCAAAACGTGGCGGCGTGACCGCAATGGAGGCA
GTGCATGCCAGCAGGAATGCGTTAACAGGTGCCCCCCTGGAGACGTTATATTCCCCAGAACATCAGGTTA
ATGGCGTTTTTGATGTCATTTTCGCGGTGGCTGAGATCAGCCACTTCTTCCCCGATAACGGAAACCGGCA
CACTGGCCATATCGGTGGTCATCATGCGCCAGCTTTCATCCCCGATATGCACCACCGGGTAAAGTTCACG
GGAGACTTTATCTGACAGCAGACGTGCACTGGCCAGGGGGATCACCATCCGTCGCCCGGGCGTGTCAATA
ATATCACTCTGTACATCCACAAACAGACGATAACGGCTCTCTCTTTTATAGGTGTAAACCTTAAACTGCA
TTTCACCAGCCCCTGTTCTCGTCAGCAAAAGAGCCGTTCATTTCAATAAACCGGGCGACCTCAGCCATCC
CTTCCTGATTTTCCGCTTTCCAGCGTTCGGCACGCAGACGACGGGCTTCATTCTGCATGGTTGTGCTTAC
CAGACCGGAGATATTGACATCATATATGCCTTGAGCAACTGATAGCTGTCGCTGTCAACTGTCACTGTAA
TACGCTGCTTCATAGCATACCTCCTTTTGACATACTTCGGGTATACATATCAGTATATATTCTTATACCG
CAAAAATCAGCGCGCAAATACGCATACTGTTATCTGGCTTCGTCTCCAACGACCACCTCGTCGCCTTGGC
CTGCCTCGGCGGACGTCCTGCCATGGATGCAGTGAAAAAGGGATTGCCGCACGCGCCGGAATTGATCAGA
AGAGTCAATCGCCGTATTGGCGAACGCACGTCCCATCGCGTTGCCGGATCCCAGCTGGTGAAGTCCGAGC
TGGAAGAAAAAAAGAGCGAGCTGCGCCACAAGCTCAAGTACGTGCCCCACGAGTACATCGAGCTGATCGA
GATCGCCCGCAACAGCACCCAAGACCGCATCCTGGAGATGAAAGTGATGGAGTTCTTCATGAAGGTGTAC
GGCTACCGCGGCAAGCACCTGGGCGGCTCCCGCAAGCCCGATGGCGCCATCTACACCGTGGGCTCCCCCA
TCGACTATGGCGTCATTGTCGACACCAAGGCCTACTCCGGCGGCTACAACTTACCCATCGGTCAGGCCGA
CGAGATGCAACGCTACGTGAAGGAGAACCAGACCCGCAATAAGCACATTAATCCCAACGAGTGGTGGAAG
GTGTACCCCTCCTCCGTGACCGAGTTCAAATTCCTGTTCGTGTCCGGCCACTTCAAGGGCAATTATAAGG
CCCAACTGACCCGCCTGAACCGCAAGACCAACTGCAACGGCGCCGTGCTGTCCGTGGAGGAACTGCTGAT
CGGCGGCGAGATGATCAAGGCTGGTACCCTGACCCTGGAAGAGGTGCGCCGCAAGTTCAACAATGGTGAA
ATCAATTTCAGGTCCGGAAGCGGCGCCACGAACTTCTCTCTGTTAAAGCAAGCAGGTGACGTGGAAGAAA
ACCCAGGGCCCATGGACTACAAAGACCATGACGGTGATTATAAAGATCATGACATCGATTACAAGGATGA
CGATGACAAGATGGCCCCCAAGAAGAAGAGGAAGGTGGGCATTCACGGGGTGCCGGCTAGCATGGTGGAT
CTACGCACGCTCGGCTACAGTCAGCAGCAGCAAGAGAAGATCAAACCGAAGGTGCGTTCGACAGTGGCGC
AGCACCACGAGGCACTGGTGGGCCATGGGTTTACACACGCGCACATCGTTGCGCTCAGCCAACACCCGGC
AGCGTTAGGGACCGTCGCTGTCACGTATCAGCACATAATCACGGCGTTGCCAGAGGCGACACACGAAGAC
ATCGTTGGCGTCGGCAAACAGTGGTCCGGCGCACGCGCCCTGGAGGCCTTGCTCACGGATGCGGGGGAGT
TGAGAGGTCCGCCGTTACAGTTGGACACAGGCCAACTTGTGAAGATTGCAAAACGTGGCGGCGTGACCGC
AATGGAGGCAGTGCATGCATCGCGCAATGCACTGACGGGTGCCCCCCTGGAGACCGGCGCCGCTACAGGG
CGCGTCCCATTCGCCATTCAGGCTGCGCAACTGTTGGGAAGGGCGATCGGTGCGGGCCTCTTCGCTATTA
CGCCAGCTGGCGAAAGGGGGATGTGCTGCAAGGCGATTAAGTTGGGTAACGCCAGGGTTTTCCCAGTCAC
GACGTTGTAAAACGACGGCCAGTGAGCGCGCGTAATACGACTCACTATAGGGCGAATTGGGTACCGGGCC
GCCCCTTGAGGTCCTCCAGCTTTTGTTCCCTTTAGTGAGGGTTAATTGCGCGCTTGGCGTAATCATGGTC
ATAGCTGTTTCCTGTGTGAAATTGTTATCCGCTCACAATTCCACACAACATACGAGCCGGAAGCATAAAG
TGTAAAGCCTGGGGTGCCTAATGAGTGAGCTAACTCACATTAATTGCGTTGCGCTCACTGCCCGCTTTCC
ACCGGTGGTCTCCAACGATCATCTGGTGGCACTCGCGTGCCTCGGCGGACGTCCTGCCATGGATGCAGTG
AAAAAGGGATTGCCGCACGCGCCGGAATTGATCAGAAGAGTCAATCGCCGTATTGGCGAACGCACGTCCC
ATCGCGTTGCCAGATCTCAACTAGTCAAAAGTGAACTGGAGGAGAAGAAATCTGAACTTCGTCATAAATT
GAAATATGTGCCTCATGAATATATTGAATTAATTGAAATTGCCAGAAATTCCACTCAGGATAGAATTCTT
GAAATGAAGGTAATGGAATTTTTTATGAAAGTTTATGGATATAGAGGTAAACATTTGGGTGGATCAAGGA
AACCGGACGGAGCAATTTATACTGTCGGATCTCCTATTGATTACGGTGTGATCGTGGATACTAAAGCTTA
TAGCGGAGGTTATAATCTGCCAATTGGCCAAGCAGATGAAATGGAGCGATATGTCGAAGAAAATCAAACA
CGAGACAAACATCTCAACCCTAATGAATGGTGGAAAGTCTATCCATCTTCTGTAACGGAATTTAAGTTTT
TATTTGTGAGTGGTCACTTTAAAGGAAACTACAAAGCTCAGCTTACACGATTAAATCATATCACTAATTG
TAATGGAGCTGTTCTTAGTGTAGAAGAGCTTTTAATTGGTGGAGAAATGATTAAAGCCGGCACATTAACC
TTAGAGGAAGTGAGGCGGAAATTTAATAACGGCGAGATAAACTTTTAATAGCTCGAGATATGAAGATGAA
GATGAAATATTTGGTGTGTCAAATAAAAAGCTTGTGTGCTTAAGTTTGTGTTTTTTTCTTGGCTTGTTGT
GTTATGAATTTGTGGCTTTTTCTAATATTAAATGAATGTAAGATCACATTATAATGAATAAACAAATGTT
TCTATAATCCATTGTGAATGTTTTGTTGGATCTCTTCTGCAGCATATAACTACTGTATGTGCTATGGTAT
GGACTATGGAATATGATTAAAGATAAGGAGCTCTGACAGGATATATTGGCGGGTAAACTAAGTCGCTGTA
TGTGTTTGTTTGATTTAAATCATGTGAGCAAAAGGCCAGCAAAAGGCCAGGAACCGTAAAAAGGCCGCGT
TGCTGGCGTTTTTCCATAGGCTCCGCCCCCCTGACGAGCATCACAAAAATCGACGCTCAAGTCAGAGGTG
GCGAAACCCGACAGGACTATAAAGATACCAGGCGTTTCCCCCTGGAAGCTCCCTCGTGCGCTCTCCTGTT
CCGACCCTGCCGCTTACCGGATACCTGTCCGCCTTTCTCCCTTCGGGAAGCGTGGCGCTTTCTCATAGCT
CACGCTGTAGGTATCTCAGTTCGGTGTAGGTCGTTCGCTCCAAGCTGGGCTGTGTGCACGAACCCCCCGT
TCAGCCCGACCGCTGCGCCTTATCCGGTAACTATCGTCTTGAGTCCAACCCGGTAAGACACGACTTATCG
CCACTGGCAGCAGCCACTGGTAACAGGATTAGCAGAGCGAGGTATGTAGGCGGTGCTACAGAGTTCTTGA
AGTGGTGGCCTAACTACGGCTACACTAGAAGAACAGTATTTGGTATCTGCGCTCTGCTGAAGCCAGTTAC
CTTCGGAAGAAGAGTTGGTAGCTCTTGATCCGGCAAACAAACCACCGCTGGTAGCGGTGGTTTTTTTGTT
TGCAAGCAGCAGATTACGCGCAGAAAAAAAGGATCTCAAGAAGATCCTTTGATCTTTTCTACGGGGTCTG
ACGCTCAGTGGAACGAAAACTCACGTTAAGGGATTTTGGT
